>Addgene plasmid #143329 | TFORF1874 | addgene full sequence | sequence record 400307 | Addgene NGS Result
TTAATGTAGTCTTATGCAATACTCTTGTAGTCTTGCAACATGGTAACGATGAGTTAGCAACATGCCTTAC
AAGGAGAGAAAAAGCACCGTGCATGCCGATTGGTGGAAGTAAGGTGGTACGATCGTGCCTTATTAGGAAG
GCAACAGACGGGTCTGACATGGATTGGACGAACCACTGAATTGCCGCATTGCAGAGATATTGTATTTAAG
TGCCTAGCTCGATACATAAACGGGTCTCTCTGGTTAGACCAGATCTGAGCCTGGGAGCTCTCTGGCTAAC
TAGGGAACCCACTGCTTAAGCCTCAATAAAGCTTGCCTTGAGTGCTTCAAGTAGTGTGTGCCCGTCTGTT
GTGTGACTCTGGTAACTAGAGATCCCTCAGACCCTTTTAGTCAGTGTGGAAAATCTCTAGCAGTGGCGCC
CGAACAGGGACTTGAAAGCGAAAGGGAAACCAGAGGAGCTCTCTCGACGCAGGACTCGGCTTGCTGAAGC
GCGCACGGCAAGAGGCGAGGGGCGGCGACTGGTGAGTACGCCAAAAATTTTGACTAGCGGAGGCTAGAAG
GAGAGAGATGGGTGCGAGAGCGTCAGTATTAAGCGGGGGAGAATTAGATCGCGATGGGAAAAAATTCGGT
TAAGGCCAGGGGGAAAGAAAAAATATAAATTAAAACATATAGTATGGGCAAGCAGGGAGCTAGAACGATT
CGCAGTTAATCCTGGCCTGTTAGAAACATCAGAAGGCTGTAGACAAATACTGGGACAGCTACAACCATCC
CTTCAGACAGGATCAGAAGAACTTAGATCATTATATAATACAGTAGCAACCCTCTATTGTGTGCATCAAA
GGATAGAGATAAAAGACACCAAGGAAGCTTTAGACAAGATAGAGGAAGAGCAAAACAAAAGTAAGACCAC
CGCACAGCAAGCGGCCGCTGATCTTCAGACCTGGAGGAGGAGATATGAGGGACAATTGGAGAAGTGAATT
ATATAAATATAAAGTAGTAAAAATTGAACCATTAGGAGTAGCACCCACCAAGGCAAAGAGAAGAGTGGTG
CAGAGAGAAAAAAGAGCAGTGGGAATAGGAGCTTTGTTCCTTGGGTTCTTGGGAGCAGCAGGAAGCACTA
TGGGCGCAGCGTCAATGACGCTGACGGTACAGGCCAGACAATTATTGTCTGGTATAGTGCAGCAGCAGAA
CAATTTGCTGAGGGCTATTGAGGCGCAACAGCATCTGTTGCAACTCACAGTCTGGGGCATCAAGCAGCTC
CAGGCAAGAATCCTGGCTGTGGAAAGATACCTAAAGGATCAACAGCTCCTGGGGATTTGGGGTTGCTCTG
GAAAACTCATTTGCACCACTGCTGTGCCTTGGAATGCTAGTTGGAGTAATAAATCTCTGGAACAGATTTG
GAATCACACGACCTGGATGGAGTGGGACAGAGAAATTAACAATTACACAAGCTTAATACACTCCTTAATT
GAAGAATCGCAAAACCAGCAAGAAAAGAATGAACAAGAATTATTGGAATTAGATAAATGGGCAAGTTTGT
GGAATTGGTTTAACATAACAAATTGGCTGTGGTATATAAAATTATTCATAATGATAGTAGGAGGCTTGGT
AGGTTTAAGAATAGTTTTTGCTGTACTTTCTATAGTGAATAGAGTTAGGCAGGGATATTCACCATTATCG
TTTCAGACCCACCTCCCAACCCCGAGGGGACCCATGCATTGCATCTCAATTAGTCAGCAACCAGGTGTGG
AAAGTCCCCAGGCTCCCCAGCAGGCAGAAGTATGCAAAGCATGCGTCTCAATTAGTCAGCAACCATAGTC
CCGCCCCTAACTCCGCCCATCCCGCCCCTAACTCCGCCCAGTTCCGCCCATTCTCCGCCCCATGGCTGAC
TAATTTTTTTTATTTATGCAGAGGCCGAGGCCGCCTCGGCCTCTGAGCTATTCCAGAAGTAGTGAGGAGG
CTTTTTTGGAGGCCTAGGCTTTTGCAAAAAGCTTTCTAGAGGTACCACCGGAGCTTACCATGACCGAGTA
CAAGCCCACGGTGCGCCTCGCCACCCGCGACGACGTCCCCAGGGCCGTACGCACCCTCGCCGCCGCGTTC
GCCGACTACCCCGCCACGCGCCACACCGTCGATCCGGACCGCCACATCGAGCGGGTCACCGAGCTGCAAG
AACTCTTCCTCACGCGCGTCGGGCTCGACATCGGCAAGGTGTGGGTCGCGGACGACGGCGCCGCCGTGGC
GGTCTGGACCACGCCGGAGAGCGTCGAAGCGGGGGCGGTGTTCGCCGAGATCGGCCCGCGCATGGCCGAG
TTGAGCGGTTCCCGGCTGGCCGCGCAGCAACAGATGGAAGGCCTCCTGGCGCCGCACCGGCCCAAGGAGC
CCGCGTGGTTCCTGGCCACCGTCGGCGTCTCGCCCGACCACCAGGGCAAGGGTCTGGGCAGCGCCGTCGT
GCTCCCCGGAGTGGAGGCGGCCGAGCGCGCCGGGGTGCCCGCCTTCCTGGAGACCTCCGCGCCCCGCAAC
CTCCCCTTCTACGAGCGGCTCGGCTTCACCGTCACCGCCGACGTCGAGGTGCCCGAAGGACCGCGCACCT
GGTGCATGACCCGCAAGCCCGGTGCCAGTTAACGAATTCTAGATCTTGAGACAAATGGCAGTATTCATCC
ACAATTTTAAAAGAAAAGGGGGGATTGGGGGGTACAGTGCAGGGGAAAGAATAGTAGACATAATAGCAAC
AGACATACAAACTAAAGAATTACAAAAACAAATTACAAAAATTCAAAATTTTCGGGTTTATTACAGGGAC
AGCAGAGATCCACTTTGGCGCCGGCTCGAGGCCTGCAGGTGCAAAGATGGATAAAGTTTTAAACAGAGAG
GAATCTTTGCAGCTAATGGACCTTCTAGGTCTTGAAAGGAGTGGGAATTGGCTCCGGTGCCCGTCAGTGG
GCAGAGCGCACATCGCCCACAGTCCCCGAGAAGTTGGGGGGAGGGGTCGGCAATTGAACCGGTGCCTAGA
GAAGGTGGCGCGGGGTAAACTGGGAAAGTGATGTCGTGTACTGGCTCCGCCTTTTTCCCGAGGGTGGGGG
AGAACCGTATATAAGTGCAGTAGTCGCCGTGAACGTTCTTTTTCGCAACGGGTTTGCCGCCAGAACACAG
GTAAGTGCCGTGTGTGGTTCCCGCGGGCCTGGCCTCTTTACGGGTTATGGCCCTTGCGTGCCTTGAATTA
CTTCCACCTGGCTGCAGTACGTGATTCTTGATCCCGAGCTTCGGGTTGGAAGTGGGTGGGAGAGTTCGAG
GCCTTGCGCTTAAGGAGCCCCTTCGCCTCGTGCTTGAGTTGAGGCCTGGCCTGGGCGCTGGGGCCGCCGC
GTGCGAATCTGGTGGCACCTTCGCGCCTGTCTCGCTGCTTTCGATAAGTCTCTAGCCATTTAAAATTTTT
GATGACCTGCTGCGACGCTTTTTTTCTGGCAAGATAGTCTTGTAAATGCGGGCCAAGATCTGCACACTGG
TATTTCGGTTTTTGGGGCCGCGGGCGGCGACGGGGCCCGTGCGTCCCAGCGCACATGTTCGGCGAGGCGG
GGCCTGCGAGCGCGGCCACCGAGAATCGGACGGGGGTAGTCTCAAGCTGGCCGGCCTGCTCTGGTGCCTG
GCCTCGCGCCGCCGTGTATCGCCCCGCCCTGGGCGGCAAGGCTGGCCCGGTCGGCACCAGTTGCGTGAGC
GGAAAGATGGCCGCTTCCCGGCCCTGCTGCAGGGAGCTCAAAATGGAGGACGCGGCGCTCGGGAGAGCGG
GCGGGTGAGTCACCCACACAAAGGAAAAGGGCCTTTCCGTCCTCAGCCGTCGCTTCATGTGACTCCACGG
AGTACCGGGCGCCGTCCAGGCACCTCGATTAGTTCTCGAGCTTTTGGAGTACGTCGTCTTTAGGTTGGGG
GGAGGGGTTTTATGCGATGGAGTTTCCCCACACTGAGTGGGTGGAGACTGAAGTTAGGCCAGCTTGGCAC
TTGATGTAATTCTCCTTGGAATTTGCCCTTTTTGAGTTTGGATCTTGGTTCATTCTCAAGCCTCAGACAG
TGGTTCAAAGTTTTTTTCTTCCATTTCAGGTGTCGTGAGGCTAGCACCGCCACCATGAAAGGCAGTAATA
GAAATAAGGATCATTCAGCAGAAGGAGAAGGGGTTGGAAAACGACCAAAACGAAAGTGTCTTCAGTGGCA
TCCATTGCTAGCAAAGAAACTTCTTGATTTTTCAGAAGAGGAAGAAGAGGAAGACGAAGAGGAGGATATT
GATAAGGTTCAACTTCTTGGGGCCGATGGCCTAGAGCAAGATGTTGGTGAAACTGAAGATGATGAATCAC
CAGAGCAGCGAGCCCGGAGACCAATGAATGCATTTCTTTTATTTTGCAAACGCCATCGCTCTCTTGTACG
TCAGGAACACCCCAGGCTTGATAACCGAGGTGCTACCAAGATACTAGCTGATTGGTGGGCTGTTCTTGAT
CCAAAGGAAAAGCAGAAATACACAGACATGGCCAAGGAGTATAAGGATGCATTTATGAAAGCAAATCCTG
GCTACAAATGGTGTCCTACCACAAACAAGCCTGTGAAATCCCCAACACCCACTGTCAATCCACGAAAGAA
ACTTTGGGCCTTCCCATCTGACTCTTCAAGAGACTTGCCAAGCCCCAAGAAAGCAAAGACTGAAGAAATG
CCTCAGCTTAACTTTGGAATGGCTGATCCTACTCAAATGGGAGGCCTGAGTATGCTGCTGTTAGCTGGAG
AACATGCTCTTGGCACACCAGAGGTATCCTCTGGCACATGCAGGCCTGATGTTTCAGAATCTCCTGAATT
ACGTCAGAAGTCACCATTGTTTCAGTTTGCCGAGATATCTTCAAGTACGTCCCACTCTGATGCTTCTACA
AAGCAGTGTCAAACATCTGCCTTGTTTCAGTTTGCAGAGATTTCTTCAAACACTTCGCAGTTGGGTGGTG
CTGAGCCTGTAAAACGCTGTGGAAAGTCTGCACTCTTTCAACTGGCAGAGATGTGCCTGGCATCAGAAGG
GATGAAAATGGAAGAATCAAAGCTAATAAAAGCAAAAGAATCCGATGGTGGAAGAATTAAAGAATTAGAG
AAGGGAAAGGAAGAAAAAGAAATTAAAATGGAGAAAACAGATGAAACTAGGTTACAGAAGGAAGCAGAAT
TTGAAAAATCGGCTAAGGAAAATTTAAGAGATTCTAAGGAATTGAGAAATTTTGAGGCATTGCAAATAGA
TGACATAATGGCTATAAAAATGGAAGATCCCAAAGAAATTAGAAAGGAAGAGTTAGAAGAAGATCACAAA
TGTAGTCATTTTCCTGATTTTTCTTATTCTGCCAGTAGCAAGATAATAATTAGTGATGTTCCCAGTAGAA
AGGATCATATGTGCCATCCTCATGGAATTATGATCATTGAGGATCCCGCAGCATTAAACAAGCCAGAAAA
GCTAAAAAAGAAAAAGAAGAAAAGCAAAATGGATCGACATGGAAATGATAAATCCACACCCAAGAAGACT
TGCAAAAAGAGGCAGTCTTCGGAATCTGACATTGAGAGCGTCATATATACCATTGAAGCCGTCGCAAAAG
GAGACTGGGGCATAGAGAAACTTGGAGATACCCCTCGCAAGAAGGTCCGCACATCCTCAAGTGGCAAGGG
AAGCATTTTGGATGCCAAGCCACCAAAGAAAAAAGTGAAATCAAGAGAGAAGAAAATGTCAAAGGAGAAA
TCCTCAGACACCACCAAAGAGTCAAGACCTCCAGATTTCATTAGTATTTCTGCTAGCAAGAACATTTCTG
GTGAGACACCAGAGGGTATAAAAGCAGAACCATTGACCCCTATGGAAGATGCACTACCACCCAGCCTATC
AGGACAGGCCAAGCCTGAGGACAGTGACTGTCACAGAAAAATAGAAACTTGTGGTTCCAGGAAATCCGAG
AGGTCTTGCAAAGGTGCTCTTTATAAAACCCTGGTGTCTGAGGGCATGCTCACCTCTCTGCGAGCTAATG
TTGACAGAGGAAAACGAAGCTCAGGAAAAGGAAACTCCTCTGATCATGAAGGGTGTTGGAATGAAGAAAG
CTGGACATTTAGTCAGAGTGGGACCAGTGGGAGCAAGAAGTTCAAGAAGACAAAGCCAAAAGAAGACTGT
CTCCTTGGCTCCGCAAAGCTGGATGAAGAATTTGAAAAAAAATTCAACAGCCTCCCTCAATATAGTCCTG
TTACATTTGACCGGAAATGTGTACCTGTCCCAAGAAAAAAGAAGAAGACTGGAAATGTGTCCTCAGAACC
GACTAAAACCAGCAAAGGTCCTTTCCAGTCTCAGAAAAAGAACTTATTCCACAAAATTGTCAGCAAATAT
AAGCACAAAAAGGAGAAGCCCAATGTTCCGGAAAAAGGAAGTGGGGATAAATGGTCAAACAAGCAACTCT
TCTTGGATGCCATTCACCCTACAGAAGCCATATTTTCAGAAGACAGAAACACCATGGAGCCTGTTCATAA
GGTTAAAAATATCCCATCCATTTTCAACACTCCAGAGCCAACAACAACGCAAGAACCTTTGGTGGGCAGC
CAAAAGAGAAAAGCAAGGAAAACCAAGATTACACACCTTGTCAGGACAGCAGATGGCCGGGTATCACCAG
CAGGAGGTACTTTGGATGACAAACCAAAGGAACAACTGCAGAGGAGTCTCCCTAAAGCAACTGAGACAGA
CTGCAATGACAAATGCTCACACAACACCGAGGTCGGGGAGACGCGGAGCAGTACTCCAGAAATGCCTGCC
GTGTCTGCGTTCTTTAGCCTCGCTGCGCTGGCTGAAGTGGCAGCCATGGAAAATGTGCACAGAGGTCAGA
GGTCAACTCCGCTCACCCATGATGGACAGCCAAAAGAAATGCCGCAGGCTCCTGTACTTATTTCCTGCGC
TGACCAGTAGTAATGAACTAGTCCGTAACTTGAAAGTATTTCGATTTCTTGGCTTTATATATCTTGTGGA
AAGGACGAAGAATCGGCGTAACACAGCTGCCAACGCGTTAAGTCGACAATCAACCTCTGGATTACAAAAT
TTGTGAAAGATTGACTGGTATTCTTAACTATGTTGCTCCTTTTACGCTATGTGGATACGCTGCTTTAATG
CCTTTGTATCATGCTATTGCTTCCCGTATGGCTTTCATTTTCTCCTCCTTGTATAAATCCTGGTTGCTGT
CTCTTTATGAGGAGTTGTGGCCCGTTGTCAGGCAACGTGGCGTGGTGTGCACTGTGTTTGCTGACGCAAC
CCCCACTGGTTGGGGCATTGCCACCACCTGTCAGCTCCTTTCCGGGACTTTCGCTTTCCCCCTCCCTATT
GCCACGGCGGAACTCATCGCCGCCTGCCTTGCCCGCTGCTGGACAGGGGCTCGGCTGTTGGGCACTGACA
ATTCCGTGGTGTTGTCGGGGAAATCATCGTCCTTTCCTTGGCTGCTCGCCTGTGTTGCCACCTGGATTCT
GCGCGGGACGTCCTTCTGCTACGTCCCTTCGGCCCTCAATCCAGCGGACCTTCCTTCCCGCGGCCTGCTG
CCGGCTCTGCGGCCTCTTCCGCGTCTTCGCCTTCGCCCTCAGACGAGTCGGATCTCCCTTTGGGCCGCCT
CCCCGCGTCGACTTTAAGACCAATGACTTACAAGGCAGCTGTAGATCTTAGCCACTTTTTAAAAGAAAAG
GGGGGACTGGAAGGGCTAATTCACTCCCAACGAAGACAAGATCTGCTTTTTGCTTGTACTGGGTCTCTCT
GGTTAGACCAGATCTGAGCCTGGGAGCTCTCTGGCTAACTAGGGAACCCACTGCTTAAGCCTCAATAAAG
CTTGCCTTGAGTGCTTCAAGTAGTGTGTGCCCGTCTGTTGTGTGACTCTGGTAACTAGAGATCCCTCAGA
CCCTTTTAGTCAGTGTGGAAAATCTCTAGCAGTACGTATAGTAGTTCATGTCATCTTATTATTCAGTATT
TATAACTTGCAAAGAAATGAATATCAGAGAGTGAGAGGAACTTGTTTATTGCAGCTTATAATGGTTACAA
ATAAAGCAATAGCATCACAAATTTCACAAATAAAGCATTTTTTTCACTGCATTCTAGTTGTGGTTTGTCC
AAACTCATCAATGTATCTTATCATGTCTGGCTCTAGCTATCCCGCCCCTAACTCCGCCCATCCCGCCCCT
AACTCCGCCCAGTTCCGCCCATTCTCCGCCCCATGGCTGACTAATTTTTTTTATTTATGCAGAGGCCGAG
GCCGCCTCGGCCTCTGAGCTATTCCAGAAGTAGTGAGGAGGCTTTTTTGGAGGCCTAGGGACGTACCCAA
TTCGCCCTATAGTGAGTCGTATTACGCGCGCTCACTGGCCGTCGTTTTACAACGTCGTGACTGGGAAAAC
CCTGGCGTTACCCAACTTAATCGCCTTGCAGCACATCCCCCTTTCGCCAGCTGGCGTAATAGCGAAGAGG
CCCGCACCGATCGCCCTTCCCAACAGTTGCGCAGCCTGAATGGCGAATGGG
[124 nt withheld, positions 8522-8645]
C
[91 nt withheld, positions 8647-8737]
A
[49 nt withheld, positions 8739-8787]
CCTTTGACGTTGGAGTCCACGTTCTTT
[37 nt withheld, positions 8815-8851]
ACCCTATCTCGGTCTATTCTTTTGATTTATAAGGGATTTTGCCGATTTCGGCCTATTGGTTAAAAAATGA
GCTGATTTAACAAAAATTTAACGCGAATTTTAACAAAATATTAACGCTTACAATTTAGGTGGCACTTTTC
GGGGAAATGTGCGCGGAACCCCTATTTGTTTATTTTTCTAAATACATTCAAATATGTATCCGCTCATGAG
ACAATAACCCTGATAAATGCTTCAATAATATTGAAAAAGGAAGAGTATGAGTATTCAACATTTCCGTGTC
GCCCTTATTCCCTTTTTTGCGGCATTTTGCCTTCCTGTTTTTGCTCACCCAGAAACGCTGGTGAAAGTAA
AAGATGCTGAAGATCAGTTGGGTGCACGAGTGGGTTACATCGAACTGGATCTCAACAGCGGTAAGATCCT
TGAGAGTTTTCGCCCCGAAGAACGTTTTCCAATGATGAGCACTTTTAAAGTTCTGCTATGTGGCGCGGTA
TTATCCCGTATTGACGCCGGGCAAGAGCAACTCGGTCGCCGCATACACTATTCTCAGAATGACTTGGTTG
AGTACTCACCAGTCACAGAAAAGCATCTTACGGATGGCATGACAGTAAGAGAATTATGCAGTGCTGCCAT
AACCATGAGTGATAACACTGCGGCCAACTTACTTCTGACAACGATCGGAGGACCGAAGGAGCTAACCGCT
TTTTTGCACAACATGGGGGATCATGTAACTCGCCTTGATCGTTGGGAACCGGAGCTGAATGAAGCCATAC
CAAACGACGAGCGTGACACCACGATGCCTGTAGCAATGGCAACAACGTTGCGCAAACTATTAACTGGCGA
ACTACTTACTCTAGCTTCCCGGCAACAATTAATAGACTGGATGGAGGCGGATAAAGTTGCAGGACCACTT
CTGCGCTCGGCCCTTCCGGCTGGCTGGTTTATTGCTGATAAATCTGGAGCCGGTGAGCGTGGGTCTCGCG
GTATCATTGCAGCACTGGGGCCAGATGGTAAGCCCTCCCGTATCGTAGTTATCTACACGACGGGGAGTCA
GGCAACTATGGATGAACGAAATAGACAGATCGCTGAGATAGGTGCCTCACTGATTAAGCATTGGTAACTG
TCAGACCAAGTTTACTCATATATACTTTAGATTGATTTAAAACTTCATTTTTAATTTAAAAGGATCTAGG
TGAAGATCCTTTTTGATAATCTCATGACCAAAATCCCTTAACGTGAGTTTTCGTTCCACTGAGCGTCAGA
CCCCGTAGAAAAGATCAAAGGATCTTCTTGAGATCCTTTTTTTCTGCGCGTAATCTGCTGCTTGCAAACA
AAAAAACCACCGCTACCAGCGGTGGTTTGTTTGCCGGATCAAGAGCTACCAACTCTTTTTCCGAAGGTAA
CTGGCTTCAGCAGAGCGCAGATACCAAATACTGTTCTTCTAGTGTAGCCGTAGTTAGGCCACCACTTCAA
GAACTCTGTAGCACCGCCTACATACCTCGCTCTGCTAATCCTGTTACCAGTGGCTGCTGCCAGTGGCGAT
AAGTCGTGTCTTACCGGGTTGGACTCAAGACGATAGTTACCGGATAAGGCGCAGCGGTCGGGCTGAACGG
GGGGTTCGTGCACACAGCCCAGCTTGGAGCGAACGACCTACACCGAACTGAGATACCTACAGCGTGAGCT
ATGAGAAAGCGCCACGCTTCCCGAAGGGAGAAAGGCGGACAGGTATCCGGTAAGCGGCAGGGTCGGAACA
GGAGAGCGCACGAGGGAGCTTCCAGGGGGAAACGCCTGGTATCTTTATAGTCCTGTCGGGTTTCGCCACC
TCTGACTTGAGCGTCGATTTTTGTGATGCTCGTCAGGGGGGCGGAGCCTATGGAAAAACGCCAGCAACGC
GGCCTTTTTACGGTTCCTGGCCTTTTGCTGGCCTTTTGCTCACATGTTCTTTCCTGCGTTATCCCCTGAT
TCTGTGGATAACCGTATTACCGCCTTTGAGTGAGCTGATACCGCTCGCCGCAGCCGAACGACCGAGCGCA
GCGAGTCAGTGAGCGAGGAAGCGGAAGAGCGCCCAATACGCAAACCGCCTCTCCCCGCGCGTTGGCCGAT
TCATTAATGCAGCTGGCACGACAGGTTTCCCGACTGGAAAGCGGGCAGTGAGCGCAACGCAATTAATGTG
AGTTAGCTCACTCATTAGGCACCCCAGGCTTTACACTTTATGCTTCCGGCTCGTATGTTGTGTGGAATTG
TGAGCGGATAACAATTTCACACAGGAAACAGCTATGACCATGATTACGCCAAGCGCGCAATTAACCCTCA
CTAAAGGGAACAAAAGCTGGAGCTGCAAGC
Features (pLannotate 1.2.2; 31 found; start..end, strand, type, name):
      5..231     +  promoter       RSV promoter: Rous sarcoma virus enhancer/promoter
    232..412     +  LTR            5' LTR (truncated): truncated 5' long terminal repeat (LTR) from HIV-1
    459..584     +  misc_feature   HIV-1 Ψ: packaging signal of human immunodeficiency virus type 1
    568..931     +  CDS            HIV-1 gag (fragment): gag protein from human immunodeficiency virus 1; gag
   1077..1310    +  misc_feature   RRE: The Rev response element (RRE) of HIV-1 allows for Rev-dependent mRNA export from the nucleus to the cytoplasm.
   1687..1713    +  CDS            Rev (fragment): human immunodeficiency virus 1 (HIV-1) Rev protein; rev; enhances nuclear export of unspliced and incompletely spliced viral mRNAs
   1720..1743    +  promoter       SV40 promoter (fragment): SV40 early promoter
   1744..1815    +  promoter       SV40 promoter (fragment): SV40 enhancer and early promoter
   1839..1974    +  rep_origin     SV40 ori: SV40 origin of replication
   2020..2616    +  CDS            PuroR (fragment): puromycin N-acetyltransferase; pac from Streptomyces; confers resistance to puromycin
   2665..2782    +  misc_feature   cPPT/CTS: central polypurine tract and central termination sequence of HIV-1
   2847..2913    +  CDS            small t antigen (fragment): SV40 (simian virus 40) small t antigen
   2920..4098    +  promoter       EF-1α promoter: strong constitutive promoter for human elongation factor EF-1α
   4115..6937    +  CDS            BBX: BBX_HUMAN - Also known as HBP2. Experimental evidence at protein level: Swiss-Prot protein existence level 1. Transcription factor that is necessary for cell cycle progression from G1 to S phase. From Homo sapiens (Human).
   6953..7006    +  promoter       U6 promoter (fragment): RNA polymerase III promoter for human U6 snRNA
   7048..7636    +  misc_feature   WPRE: woodchuck hepatitis virus posttranscriptional regulatory element
   7687..7706    +  misc_feature   cPPT/CTS (fragment): central polypurine tract and central termination sequence of HIV-1
   7708..7941    +  LTR            3' LTR (ΔU3): self-inactivating 3' long terminal repeat (LTR) from HIV-1
   8019..8140    +  polyA_signal   SV40 poly(A) signal: SV40 polyadenylation signal
   8180..8315    +  rep_origin     SV40 ori: SV40 origin of replication
   8336..8354    -  promoter       T7 promoter: promoter for bacteriophage T7 RNA polymerase
   8362..8517    +  CDS            lacZα (fragment): LacZα fragment of β-galactosidase; lacZ fragment
   8522..8950    +  rep_origin     f1 ori (sequence partly withheld): f1 bacteriophage origin of replication; arrow indicates direction of (+) strand synthesis
   9003..9107    +  promoter       AmpR promoter: bla
   9108..9968    +  CDS            AmpR: β-lactamase; bla; confers resistance to ampicillin, carbenicillin, and related antibiotics
  10139..10727   +  rep_origin     ori: high-copy-number ColE1/pMB1/pBR322/pUC origin of replication
  10910..11002   +  CDS            lacI (fragment): lac repressor; lacI; The lac repressor binds to the lac operator to inhibit transcription in E. coli. This inhibition can be relieved by adding lactose or isopropyl-β-D-thiogalactopyranoside (IPTG).
  11015..11036   +  protein_bind   CAP binding site: CAP binding activates transcription in the presence of cAMP. E. coli catabolite activator protein
  11051..11081   +  promoter       lac promoter: promoter for the E. coli lac operon
  11085..11107   +  protein_bind   lac operator (fragment): The lac repressor binds to the lac operator to inhibit transcription in E. coli. This inhibition can be relieved by adding lactose or isopropyl-β-D-thiogalactopyranoside (IPTG). lac repressor encoded by lacI
  11150..11168   +  promoter       T3 promoter: promoter for bacteriophage T3 RNA polymerase
