[The description below was written by a language model from this plasmid's Addgene catalogue record and pLannotate feature annotations shown in this document.]
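Description:
TFORF1874 is a lentiviral mammalian expression plasmid built on the pLX_TRC317 backbone and carrying the human transcription factor BBX (also known as HBP2) as an open reading frame. It belongs to a large barcoded transcription factor ORF collection in which each construct carries a unique 24-bp barcode, so that the factor delivered to a cell can be identified in pooled overexpression screens, such as screens for directed differentiation. The barcode is not annotated as a separate feature in the table. In bacteria the plasmid is maintained through a high-copy ColE1/pUC-type origin and selected with ampicillin via β-lactamase. An f1 origin and remnants of a lac/lacZα cloning region flanked by T7 and T3 promoters are also present in the backbone.

The viral portion has a third-generation, self-inactivating layout. An RSV promoter drives a truncated HIV-1 5' LTR, followed by the Ψ packaging signal with a partial gag sequence, the Rev response element, a cPPT/CTS element and a ΔU3 3' LTR, with an SV40 polyadenylation signal downstream. Between the LTRs sit two expression units. An SV40 early promoter/origin drives puromycin N-acetyltransferase for selecting transduced mammalian cells. The strong constitutive EF-1α promoter drives the BBX coding sequence, annotated at about 2.8 kb within a catalogued insert of roughly 2.9 kb. A WPRE downstream of the ORF enhances transcript stability and expression. The short U6 promoter and small t antigen fragments detected near the insert are probably incidental matches to linker or backbone sequence rather than functional elements. The depositor notes that the ORF was synthesized commercially and that the plasmid can be prone to recombination.
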