Addgene plasmid #143329: TFORF1874
Purpose: Lentiviral vector for overexpressing transcription factor ORFs with unique 24-bp barcodes. Barcodes facilitate identification of transcription factors in pooled screens.
Depositing lab: Feng Zhang. Depositing organization: Broad Institute. Publication: A transcription factor atlas of directed differentiation. Joung J, Ma S, Tay T, Geiger-Schuller KR, Kirchgatterer PC, Verdine VK, Guo B, Arias-Garcia MA, Allen WE, Singh A, Kuksenko O, Abudayyeh OO, Gootenberg JS, Fu Z, Macrae RK, Buenrostro JD, Regev A, Zhang F. Cell. 2023 Jan 5;186(1):209-229.e26. doi: 10.1016/j.cell.2022.11.026. PubMed 36608654.
Backbone
  Vector backbone: pLX_TRC317
  Backbone manufacturer: Broad Institute Genetic Perturbation Platform
  Backbone size w/o insert (bp): 8264
  Vector type: Mammalian Expression, Lentiviral
  Selectable markers: Puromycin
Growth in bacteria
  Bacterial resistance: Ampicillin, 100 μg/mL
  Growth temperature: 37°C
  Growth strain: NEB Stable
  Copy number: High Copy
Gene/Insert
  Gene/Insert name: BBX
  Species: H. sapiens (human)
  Insert size (bp): 2927
  Entrez Gene: BBX (a.k.a. HBP2, HSPC339, MDS001)
  Promoter: EF1a
  Cloning method: Unknown
  Sequencing primers: 5′ GGGTGGAGACTGAAGTTAGGCCAG; 3′ CACATAGCGTAAAAGGAGCAACATAG
Terms and licenses: Academic/Nonprofit Terms; Industry Terms: Not Available to Industry
Depositor comments: NM_001142568,XM_005247644,XM_011513001,XM_011513000,XM_017006881,XM_005247642,XM_005247643,ENST00000325805 . The transcription factor ORF portion of this plasmid was synthesized by Genewiz. Please test multiple small colonies in case of plasmid recombination. To make this collection available in a timely manner, a portion of this collection was not fully sequenced by Addgene. If an Addgene verified full plasmid sequence is not available, please contact us prior to placing an order to request the full sequence.
How to cite: TFORF1874 was a gift from Feng Zhang (Addgene plasmid # 143329 ; http://n2t.net/addgene:143329 ; RRID:Addgene_143329)
