>Addgene plasmid #143329 | TFORF1874 | depositor partial sequence | sequence record 282125 | Insert
ACCGCCACCATGAAAGGCAGTAATAGAAATAAGGATCATTCAGCAGAAGGAGAAGGGGTTGGAAAACGAC
CAAAACGAAAGTGTCTTCAGTGGCATCCATTGCTAGCAAAGAAACTTCTTGATTTTTCAGAAGAGGAAGA
AGAGGAAGACGAAGAGGAGGATATTGATAAGGTTCAACTTCTTGGGGCCGATGGCCTAGAGCAAGATGTT
GGTGAAACTGAAGATGATGAATCACCAGAGCAGCGAGCCCGGAGACCAATGAATGCATTTCTTTTATTTT
GCAAACGCCATCGCTCTCTTGTACGTCAGGAACACCCCAGGCTTGATAACCGAGGTGCTACCAAGATACT
AGCTGATTGGTGGGCTGTTCTTGATCCAAAGGAAAAGCAGAAATACACAGACATGGCCAAGGAGTATAAG
GATGCATTTATGAAAGCAAATCCTGGCTACAAATGGTGTCCTACCACAAACAAGCCTGTGAAATCCCCAA
CACCCACTGTCAATCCACGAAAGAAACTTTGGGCCTTCCCATCTGACTCTTCAAGAGACTTGCCAAGCCC
CAAGAAAGCAAAGACTGAAGAAATGCCTCAGCTTAACTTTGGAATGGCTGATCCTACTCAAATGGGAGGC
CTGAGTATGCTGCTGTTAGCTGGAGAACATGCTCTTGGCACACCAGAGGTATCCTCTGGCACATGCAGGC
CTGATGTTTCAGAATCTCCTGAATTACGTCAGAAGTCACCATTGTTTCAGTTTGCCGAGATATCTTCAAG
TACGTCCCACTCTGATGCTTCTACAAAGCAGTGTCAAACATCTGCCTTGTTTCAGTTTGCAGAGATTTCT
TCAAACACTTCGCAGTTGGGTGGTGCTGAGCCTGTAAAACGCTGTGGAAAGTCTGCACTCTTTCAACTGG
CAGAGATGTGCCTGGCATCAGAAGGGATGAAAATGGAAGAATCAAAGCTAATAAAAGCAAAAGAATCCGA
TGGTGGAAGAATTAAAGAATTAGAGAAGGGAAAGGAAGAAAAAGAAATTAAAATGGAGAAAACAGATGAA
ACTAGGTTACAGAAGGAAGCAGAATTTGAAAAATCGGCTAAGGAAAATTTAAGAGATTCTAAGGAATTGA
GAAATTTTGAGGCATTGCAAATAGATGACATAATGGCTATAAAAATGGAAGATCCCAAAGAAATTAGAAA
GGAAGAGTTAGAAGAAGATCACAAATGTAGTCATTTTCCTGATTTTTCTTATTCTGCCAGTAGCAAGATA
ATAATTAGTGATGTTCCCAGTAGAAAGGATCATATGTGCCATCCTCATGGAATTATGATCATTGAGGATC
CCGCAGCATTAAACAAGCCAGAAAAGCTAAAAAAGAAAAAGAAGAAAAGCAAAATGGATCGACATGGAAA
TGATAAATCCACACCCAAGAAGACTTGCAAAAAGAGGCAGTCTTCGGAATCTGACATTGAGAGCGTCATA
TATACCATTGAAGCCGTCGCAAAAGGAGACTGGGGCATAGAGAAACTTGGAGATACCCCTCGCAAGAAGG
TCCGCACATCCTCAAGTGGCAAGGGAAGCATTTTGGATGCCAAGCCACCAAAGAAAAAAGTGAAATCAAG
AGAGAAGAAAATGTCAAAGGAGAAATCCTCAGACACCACCAAAGAGTCAAGACCTCCAGATTTCATTAGT
ATTTCTGCTAGCAAGAACATTTCTGGTGAGACACCAGAGGGTATAAAAGCAGAACCATTGACCCCTATGG
AAGATGCACTACCACCCAGCCTATCAGGACAGGCCAAGCCTGAGGACAGTGACTGTCACAGAAAAATAGA
AACTTGTGGTTCCAGGAAATCCGAGAGGTCTTGCAAAGGTGCTCTTTATAAAACCCTGGTGTCTGAGGGC
ATGCTCACCTCTCTGCGAGCTAATGTTGACAGAGGAAAACGAAGCTCAGGAAAAGGAAACTCCTCTGATC
ATGAAGGGTGTTGGAATGAAGAAAGCTGGACATTTAGTCAGAGTGGGACCAGTGGGAGCAAGAAGTTCAA
GAAGACAAAGCCAAAAGAAGACTGTCTCCTTGGCTCCGCAAAGCTGGATGAAGAATTTGAAAAAAAATTC
AACAGCCTCCCTCAATATAGTCCTGTTACATTTGACCGGAAATGTGTACCTGTCCCAAGAAAAAAGAAGA
AGACTGGAAATGTGTCCTCAGAACCGACTAAAACCAGCAAAGGTCCTTTCCAGTCTCAGAAAAAGAACTT
ATTCCACAAAATTGTCAGCAAATATAAGCACAAAAAGGAGAAGCCCAATGTTCCGGAAAAAGGAAGTGGG
GATAAATGGTCAAACAAGCAACTCTTCTTGGATGCCATTCACCCTACAGAAGCCATATTTTCAGAAGACA
GAAACACCATGGAGCCTGTTCATAAGGTTAAAAATATCCCATCCATTTTCAACACTCCAGAGCCAACAAC
AACGCAAGAACCTTTGGTGGGCAGCCAAAAGAGAAAAGCAAGGAAAACCAAGATTACACACCTTGTCAGG
ACAGCAGATGGCCGGGTATCACCAGCAGGAGGTACTTTGGATGACAAACCAAAGGAACAACTGCAGAGGA
GTCTCCCTAAAGCAACTGAGACAGACTGCAATGACAAATGCTCACACAACACCGAGGTCGGGGAGACGCG
GAGCAGTACTCCAGAAATGCCTGCCGTGTCTGCGTTCTTTAGCCTCGCTGCGCTGGCTGAAGTGGCAGCC
ATGGAAAATGTGCACAGAGGTCAGAGGTCAACTCCGCTCACCCATGATGGACAGCCAAAAGAAATGCCGC
AGGCTCCTGTACTTATTTCCTGCGCTGACCAGTAGTAATGAACTAGTCCGTAACTTGAAAGTATTTCGAT
TTCTTGGCTTTATATATCTTGTGGAAAGGACGAAGAATCGGCGTAACACAGCTGCCA
