>Addgene plasmid #143329 | TFORF1874 | depositor partial sequence | sequence record 282126 | Barcode
AGAATCGGCGTAACACAGCTGCCA
